[The description below was written by a language model from this plasmid's Addgene catalogue record and pLannotate feature annotations shown in this document.]
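Description:
pET28a-RANGAP1-CTD is a bacterial expression plasmid of about 5.8 kb built on the pET28a(+) backbone for producing the C-terminal domain of human RANGAP1, the GTPase-activating protein for RAN, in E. coli. It replicates from a pBR322-type ColE1 origin. The adjacent rop gene and bom region are consistent with the low copy number listed in the record. Selection is by kanamycin through the aminoglycoside phosphotransferase (KanR) gene, and an f1 phage origin is also present. The short tetracycline-resistance and AmpR-promoter fragments in the annotation are non-functional backbone remnants.

The insert is a codon-optimized synthetic sequence encoding only residues 418–587 of RANGAP1, cloned between NcoI and XhoI sites that were both retained. Transcription is driven by the T7-lac promoter, in which a T7 promoter is followed by a lac operator. A T7 gene 10 ribosome binding site sits upstream of the coding sequence and a T7 terminator downstream. The plasmid-borne lacI gene supplies the repressor, so expression stays off until it is induced with IPTG in a host that provides T7 RNA polymerase. The protein carries an N-terminal hexahistidine tag followed by a thrombin cleavage site, which allows metal-affinity purification and later removal of the tag. The annotation labels this His-tag region as a "capTEV" fragment.

The feature table also shows the vector's C-terminal His-tag sequence downstream of the insert. The record describes only the N-terminal tag, which suggests the insert ends in a stop codon before it, although this is not stated. The construct is intended for recombinant production of the RANGAP1 C-terminal domain. The record does not specify what the purified protein is used for.
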