Addgene plasmid #228947: pET28a-RANGAP1-CTD
Purpose: express the C-terminal domain of the human RANGAP1 protein (residues 418-587 of UniProt P46060 with the N-terminal thrombin-cleavable MGSSHHHHHHSSGLVPR|GSHM- tag). Codon-optimized
Depositing lab: Marcin Suskiewicz. Depositing organization: CNRS UPR 4301, Centre de Biophysique Moleculaire.
Backbone
  Vector backbone: pET28a(+)
  Backbone size w/o insert (bp): 5237
  Total vector size (bp): 5812
  Vector type: Bacterial Expression
Growth in bacteria
  Bacterial resistance: Kanamycin, 50 μg/mL
  Growth temperature: 37°C
  Growth strain: NEB Stable
  Copy number: Low Copy
Gene/Insert
  Gene/Insert name: RANGAP1-CTD
  Species: H. sapiens (human)
  Insert size (bp): 575
  Mutation: contains aa 418-587 only
  GenBank ID: CR456557.1
  Entrez Gene: RANGAP1 (a.k.a. Fug1, RANGAP, SD)
  Promoter: T7-lac
  Tag / fusion protein: His tag and thrombine cleavage site : MGSSHHHHHHSSGLVPRGSHM (N terminal on insert)
  Cloning method: Restriction Enzyme; 5′ cloning site NcoI (not destroyed); 3′ cloning site XhoI (not destroyed)
  Sequencing primers: 5′ T7; 3′ T7-terminator
Terms and licenses: Academic/Nonprofit Terms; Industry Terms: Not Available to Industry
Depositor comments: Optimized sequences supplied by Genecust
How to cite: pET28a-RANGAP1-CTD was a gift from Marcin Suskiewicz (Addgene plasmid # 228947 ; http://n2t.net/addgene:228947 ; RRID:Addgene_228947)
