Features (pLannotate 1.2.2; 21 found; start..end, strand, type, name):
     26..73      -  terminator     T7 terminator: transcription terminator for bacteriophage T7 RNA polymerase
     81..130     -  CDS            SET1 (fragment): solubility-enhancement tag derived from T7 phage gene 10B
    140..157     -  CDS            9xHis (fragment): 9xHis affinity tag
    167..676     -  CDS            RANGAP1 (fragment): RAGP1_HUMAN - Also known as KIAA1835, SD. Experimental evidence at protein level: Swiss-Prot protein existence level 1. GTPase activator for RAN (PubMed:8146159, PubMed:8896452, PubMed:16428860). Converts cytoplasmic GTP-bound RAN to GDP-bound RAN, which is essential for RAN-mediated nuclear import and export (PubMed:8896452, PubMed:27160050). Mediates dissociation of cargo from nuclear export complexes containing XPO1, RAN and RANBP2 after nuclear export (PubMed:27160050). From Homo sapiens (Human).
    686..703     -  CDS            thrombin site: thrombin recognition and cleavage site
    714..730     -  CDS            capTEV™ (fragment): composite tag for in vivo biotinylation, TEV protease cleavage, and 6xHis tagging
    749..771     -  RBS            RBS: efficient ribosome binding site from bacteriophage T7 gene 10 (Olins and Rangwala, 1989)
    786..810     -  protein_bind   lac operator: The lac repressor binds to the lac operator to inhibit transcription in E. coli. This inhibition can be relieved by adding lactose or isopropyl-β-D-thiogalactopyranoside (IPTG). lac repressor encoded by lacI
    811..829     -  promoter       T7 promoter: promoter for bacteriophage T7 RNA polymerase
    851..1130    +  CDS            TcR (fragment): tetracycline efflux protein; tet; confers resistance to tetracycline
   1138..1215    +  promoter       lacI promoter: lacI
   1216..2298    +  CDS            lacI: lac repressor; lacI; The lac repressor binds to the lac operator to inhibit transcription in E. coli. This inhibition can be relieved by adding lactose or isopropyl-β-D-thiogalactopyranoside (IPTG).
   2311..2332    +  protein_bind   CAP binding site: CAP binding activates transcription in the presence of cAMP. E. coli catabolite activator protein
   2347..2638    +  CDS            TcR (fragment): tetracycline efflux protein; tet; confers resistance to tetracycline
   2710..3090    -  CDS            YPB1_ECOLX: Protein predicted: Swiss-Prot protein existence level 4. From Escherichia coli.
   3107..3298    +  CDS            rop: Rop protein, which maintains plasmids at low copy number; rop
   3400..3542    +  misc_feature   bom: basis of mobility region from pBR322
   3728..4316    -  rep_origin     ori: high-copy-number ColE1/pMB1/pBR322/pUC origin of replication
   4438..5253    +  CDS            KanR: aminoglycoside phosphotransferase; aph(3')-Ia; confers resistance to kanamycin in bacteria or G418 (Geneticin®) in eukaryotes
   5262..5319    -  promoter       AmpR promoter (fragment): bla
   5346..5801    -  rep_origin     f1 ori (sequence partly withheld): f1 bacteriophage origin of replication; arrow indicates direction of (+) strand synthesis
>Addgene plasmid #228947 | pET28a-RANGAP1-CTD | addgene full sequence | sequence record 472386 | Addgene NGS Result
ATCCGGATATAGTTCCTCCTTTCAGCAAAAAACCCCTCAAGACCCGTTTAGAGGCCCCAAGGGGTTATGC
TAGTTATTGCTCAGCGGTGGCAGCAGCCAACTCAGCTTCCTTTCGGGCTTTGTTAGCAGCCGGATCTCAG
TGGTGGTGGTGGTGGTGCTCGAGTTACACTTTGTACAGGGTCTGCAGCAGGCTGTGACGCGCAAAGCTGC
AGCTTTCCAGCGCGCTGTTCGGTTTGGTCACGAACGCCAGCAGCAGCGGCGCCAGCGCTTTCGGAAAATA
ATCTTGCTGAACCATGTGGTTCAGCGCCATCAGCGGGCCGTACAGGTTCGCAATCGCTTTCACCTTGTCC
TCGCTTTTCAGCAGACCCATGTGAACCAGCAGACGGGTCAGGAAGGTGTTGCTGTTAAAGCTGCTGCTGT
TGAACGCCTTTTGCATCAGCGCATCCACCGCGTCCTGAACCGCCATACGCACGGTCGCTTCATCTTTGAA
AACGCTGCTCACTTTCAGAAACGCGCTAACCACCTTCTCCGGATCGCTGGTGTCGGTTTGCTGCGCGATC
AGAACGCTGCTTTTCGGGCCCAGACGCAGCAGCTTTTCCGGGCTCGGAAACGCCAGGAAGGTGCTCACGT
CCGCCGGCGGCGGGCTGCTCAGAACCGGCGCCGGTTCACCGGTGTTGCTCATATGGCTGCCGCGCGGCAC
CAGGCCGCTGCTGTGATGATGATGATGATGGCTGCTGCCCATGGTATATCTCCTTCTTAAAGTTAAACAA
AATTATTTCTAGAGGGGAATTGTTATCCGCTCACAATTCCCCTATAGTGAGTCGTATTAATTTCGCGGGA
TCGAGATCTCGATCCTCTACGCCGGACGCATCGTGGCCGGCATCACCGGCGCCACAGGTGCGGTTGCTGG
CGCCTATATCGCCGACATCACCGATGGGGAAGATCGGGCTCGCCACTTCGGGCTCATGAGCGCTTGTTTC
GGCGTGGGTATGGTGGCAGGCCCCGTGGCCGGGGGACTGTTGGGCGCCATCTCCTTGCATGCACCATTCC
TTGCGGCGGCGGTGCTCAACGGCCTCAACCTACTACTGGGCTGCTTCCTAATGCAGGAGTCGCATAAGGG
AGAGCGTCGAGATCCCGGACACCATCGAATGGCGCAAAACCTTTCGCGGTATGGCATGATAGCGCCCGGA
AGAGAGTCAATTCAGGGTGGTGAATGTGAAACCAGTAACGTTATACGATGTCGCAGAGTATGCCGGTGTC
TCTTATCAGACCGTTTCCCGCGTGGTGAACCAGGCCAGCCACGTTTCTGCGAAAACGCGGGAAAAAGTGG
AAGCGGCGATGGCGGAGCTGAATTACATTCCCAACCGCGTGGCACAACAACTGGCGGGCAAACAGTCGTT
GCTGATTGGCGTTGCCACCTCCAGTCTGGCCCTGCACGCGCCGTCGCAAATTGTCGCGGCGATTAAATCT
CGCGCCGATCAACTGGGTGCCAGCGTGGTGGTGTCGATGGTAGAACGAAGCGGCGTCGAAGCCTGTAAAG
CGGCGGTGCACAATCTTCTCGCGCAACGCGTCAGTGGGCTGATCATTAACTATCCGCTGGATGACCAGGA
TGCCATTGCTGTGGAAGCTGCCTGCACTAATGTTCCGGCGTTATTTCTTGATGTCTCTGACCAGACACCC
ATCAACAGTATTATTTTCTCCCATGAAGACGGTACGCGACTGGGCGTGGAGCATCTGGTCGCATTGGGTC
ACCAGCAAATCGCGCTGTTAGCGGGCCCATTAAGTTCTGTCTCGGCGCGTCTGCGTCTGGCTGGCTGGCA
TAAATATCTCACTCGCAATCAAATTCAGCCGATAGCGGAACGGGAAGGCGACTGGAGTGCCATGTCCGGT
TTTCAACAAACCATGCAAATGCTGAATGAGGGCATCGTTCCCACTGCGATGCTGGTTGCCAACGATCAGA
TGGCGCTGGGCGCAATGCGCGCCATTACCGAGTCCGGGCTGCGCGTTGGTGCGGATATCTCGGTAGTGGG
ATACGACGATACCGAAGACAGCTCATGTTATATCCCGCCGTTAACCACCATCAAACAGGATTTTCGCCTG
CTGGGGCAAACCAGCGTGGACCGCTTGCTGCAACTCTCTCAGGGCCAGGCGGTGAAGGGCAATCAGCTGT
TGCCCGTCTCACTGGTGAAAAGAAAAACCACCCTGGCGCCCAATACGCAAACCGCCTCTCCCCGCGCGTT
GGCCGATTCATTAATGCAGCTGGCACGACAGGTTTCCCGACTGGAAAGCGGGCAGTGAGCGCAACGCAAT
TAATGTAAGTTAGCTCACTCATTAGGCACCGGGATCTCGACCGATGCCCTTGAGAGCCTTCAACCCAGTC
AGCTCCTTCCGGTGGGCGCGGGGCATGACTATCGTCGCCGCACTTATGACTGTCTTCTTTATCATGCAAC
TCGTAGGACAGGTGCCGGCAGCGCTCTGGGTCATTTTCGGCGAGGACCGCTTTCGCTGGAGCGCGACGAT
GATCGGCCTGTCGCTTGCGGTATTCGGAATCTTGCACGCCCTCGCTCAAGCCTTCGTCACTGGTCCCGCC
ACCAAACGTTTCGGCGAGAAGCAGGCCATTATCGCCGGCATGGCGGCCCCACGGGTGCGCATGATCGTGC
TCCTGTCGTTGAGGACCCGGCTAGGCTGGCGGGGTTGCCTTACTGGTTAGCAGAATGAATCACCGATACG
CGAGCGAACGTGAAGCGACTGCTGCTGCAAAACGTCTGCGACCTGAGCAACAACATGAATGGTCTTCGGT
TTCCGTGTTTCGTAAAGTCTGGAAACGCGGAAGTCAGCGCCCTGCACCATTATGTTCCGGATCTGCATCG
CAGGATGCTGCTGGCTACCCTGTGGAACACCTACATCTGTATTAACGAAGCGCTGGCATTGACCCTGAGT
GATTTTTCTCTGGTCCCGCCGCATCCATACCGCCAGTTGTTTACCCTCACAACGTTCCAGTAACCGGGCA
TGTTCATCATCAGTAACCCGTATCGTGAGCATCCTCTCTCGTTTCATCGGTATCATTACCCCCATGAACA
GAAATCCCCCTTACACGGAGGCATCAGTGACCAAACAGGAAAAAACCGCCCTTAACATGGCCCGCTTTAT
CAGAAGCCAGACATTAACGCTTCTGGAGAAACTCAACGAGCTGGACGCGGATGAACAGGCAGACATCTGT
GAATCGCTTCACGACCACGCTGATGAGCTTTACCGCAGCTGCCTCGCGCGTTTCGGTGATGACGGTGAAA
ACCTCTGACACATGCAGCTCCCGGAGACGGTCACAGCTTGTCTGTAAGCGGATGCCGGGAGCAGACAAGC
CCGTCAGGGCGCGTCAGCGGGTGTTGGCGGGTGTCGGGGCGCAGCCATGACCCAGTCACGTAGCGATAGC
GGAGTGTATACTGGCTTAACTATGCGGCATCAGAGCAGATTGTACTGAGAGTGCACCATATATGCGGTGT
GAAATACCGCACAGATGCGTAAGGAGAAAATACCGCATCAGGCGCTCTTCCGCTTCCTCGCTCACTGACT
CGCTGCGCTCGGTCGTTCGGCTGCGGCGAGCGGTATCAGCTCACTCAAAGGCGGTAATACGGTTATCCAC
AGAATCAGGGGATAACGCAGGAAAGAACATGTGAGCAAAAGGCCAGCAAAAGGCCAGGAACCGTAAAAAG
GCCGCGTTGCTGGCGTTTTTCCATAGGCTCCGCCCCCCTGACGAGCATCACAAAAATCGACGCTCAAGTC
AGAGGTGGCGAAACCCGACAGGACTATAAAGATACCAGGCGTTTCCCCCTGGAAGCTCCCTCGTGCGCTC
TCCTGTTCCGACCCTGCCGCTTACCGGATACCTGTCCGCCTTTCTCCCTTCGGGAAGCGTGGCGCTTTCT
CATAGCTCACGCTGTAGGTATCTCAGTTCGGTGTAGGTCGTTCGCTCCAAGCTGGGCTGTGTGCACGAAC
CCCCCGTTCAGCCCGACCGCTGCGCCTTATCCGGTAACTATCGTCTTGAGTCCAACCCGGTAAGACACGA
CTTATCGCCACTGGCAGCAGCCACTGGTAACAGGATTAGCAGAGCGAGGTATGTAGGCGGTGCTACAGAG
TTCTTGAAGTGGTGGCCTAACTACGGCTACACTAGAAGGACAGTATTTGGTATCTGCGCTCTGCTGAAGC
CAGTTACCTTCGGAAAAAGAGTTGGTAGCTCTTGATCCGGCAAACAAACCACCGCTGGTAGCGGTGGTTT
TTTTGTTTGCAAGCAGCAGATTACGCGCAGAAAAAAAGGATCTCAAGAAGATCCTTTGATCTTTTCTACG
GGGTCTGACGCTCAGTGGAACGAAAACTCACGTTAAGGGATTTTGGTCATGAACAATAAAACTGTCTGCT
TACATAAACAGTAATACAAGGGGTGTTATGAGCCATATTCAACGGGAAACGTCTTGCTCTAGGCCGCGAT
TAAATTCCAACATGGATGCTGATTTATATGGGTATAAATGGGCTCGCGATAATGTCGGGCAATCAGGTGC
GACAATCTATCGATTGTATGGGAAGCCCGATGCGCCAGAGTTGTTTCTGAAACATGGCAAAGGTAGCGTT
GCCAATGATGTTACAGATGAGATGGTCAGACTAAACTGGCTGACGGAATTTATGCCTCTTCCGACCATCA
AGCATTTTATCCGTACTCCTGATGATGCATGGTTACTCACCACTGCGATCCCCGGGAAAACAGCATTCCA
GGTATTAGAAGAATATCCTGATTCAGGTGAAAATATTGTTGATGCGCTGGCAGTGTTCCTGCGCCGGTTG
CATTCGATTCCTGTTTGTAATTGTCCTTTTAACAGCGATCGCGTATTTCGTCTCGCTCAGGCGCAATCAC
GAATGAATAACGGTTTGGTTGATGCGAGTGATTTTGATGACGAGCGTAATGGCTGGCCTGTTGAACAAGT
CTGGAAAGAAATGCATAAACTTTTGCCATTCTCACCGGATTCAGTCGTCACTCATGGTGATTTCTCACTT
GATAACCTTATTTTTGACGAGGGGAAATTAATAGGTTGTATTGATGTTGGACGAGTCGGAATCGCAGACC
GATACCAGGATCTTGCCATCCTATGGAACTGCCTCGGTGAGTTTTCTCCTTCATTACAGAAACGGCTTTT
TCAAAAATATGGTATTGATAATCCTGATATGAATAAATTGCAGTTTCATTTGATGCTCGATGAGTTTTTC
TAAGAATTAATTCATGAGCGGATACATATTTGAATGTATTTAGAAAAATAAACAAATAGGGGTTCCGCGC
ACATTTCCCCGAAAAGTGCCACCTGAAATTGTAAACGTTAATATTTTGTTAAAATTCGCGTTAAATTTTT
GTTAAATCAGCTCATTTTTTAACCAATAGGCCGAAATCGGCAAAATCCCTTATAAATCAAAAGAATAGAC
CGAGATAGGGT
[37 nt withheld, positions 5472-5508]
AAAGAACGTGGACTCCAACGTCAAAGG
[49 nt withheld, positions 5536-5584]
T
[91 nt withheld, positions 5586-5676]
G
[124 nt withheld, positions 5678-5801]
CCCATTCGCCA
